>Addgene plasmid #145241 | pGAL4-DBD-HOXD11-Adel-IDR | addgene full sequence | sequence record 311515 | Addgene NGS Result
GACATTGATTATTGACTAGTTATTAATAGTAATCAATTACGGGGTCATTAGTTCATAGCCCATATATGGA
GTTCCGCGTTACATAACTTACGGTAAATGGCCCGCCTGGCTGACCGCCCAACGACCCCCGCCCATTGACG
TCAATAATGACGTATGTTCCCATAGTAACGCCAATAGGGACTTTCCATTGACGTCAATGGGTGGAGTATT
TACGGTAAACTGCCCACTTGGCAGTACATCAAGTGTATCATATGCCAAGTACGCCCCCTATTGACGTCAA
TGACGGTAAATGGCCCGCCTGGCATTATGCCCAGTACATGACCTTATGGGACTTTCCTACTTGGCAGTAC
ATCTACGTATTAGTCATCGCTATTACCATGGTGATGCGGTTTTGGCAGTACATCAATGGGCGTGGATAGC
GGTTTGACTCACGGGGATTTCCAAGTCTCCACCCCATTGACGTCAATGGGAGTTTGTTTTGGCACCAAAA
TCAACGGGACTTTCCAAAATGTCGTAACAACTCCGCCCCATTGACGCAAATGGGCGGTAGGCGTGTACGG
TGGGAGGTCTATATAAGCAGAGCTCTCTGGCTAACTAGAGAACCCACTGCTTACTGGCTTATCGAAATTA
ATACGACTCACTATAGGGAGACCCAAGCTTGGTACCGAGCTCGGATCCACTAGTAACGGCCGCCAGTGTG
CTGGAATTCATGAAGCTACTGTCTTCTATCGAACAAGCATGCGATATTTGCCGACTTAAAAAGCTCAAGT
GCTCCAAAGAAAAACCGAAGTGCGCCAAGTGTCTGAAGAACAACTGGGAGTGTCGCTACTCTCCCAAAAC
CAAAAGGTCTCCGCTGACTAGGGCACATCTGACAGAAGTGGAATCAAGGCTAGAAAGACTGGAACAGCTA
TTTCTACTGATTTTTCCTCGAGAAGACCTTGACATGATTTTGAAAATGGATTCTTTACAGGATATAAAAG
CATTGTTAACAGGATTATTTGTACAAGATAATGTGAATAAAGATGCCGTCACAGATAGATTGGCTTCAGT
GGAGACTGATATGCCTCTAACATTGAGACAGCATAGAATAAGTGCGACATCATCATCGGAAGAGAGTAGT
AACAAAGGTCAAAGACAGTTGACTGTATCGGCGATCGCTCTGGAACGCGCTAAGTGGCCCTACAGAGGAG
GCGGAGGTGGGGGATCAGCTGGCGGAGGGAGCTCAGGAGGCGGACCAGGTGGCGGTGGTGGTGGCGCGGG
TGGGTACGCACCCTATTACGAAGAGGCAGCTATGCAGCGGGAGTTGCTTCCACCAGCTGGGCGCCGACCC
GATGTTCTGTTTAAGGCTCCAGAACCCGTATGCGCTGCGCCGGGACCCCCGCACGGTCCCGCCGGGGCGG
CTAGTAACTTCTACTCTGCAGTGGGCCGCAACGGTATTTTGCCGCAAGGTTTTGATCAGTTTTACGAAGC
AGCGCCCGGACCTCCATTTGCGGGCCCGCAACCGCCACCACCTCCTGCTCCTCCACAACCAGAAGGTGCC
GCTGACAAGGGTGACCCTAGGACAGGTGCTGGTGGCGGCGGTGGCTCACCTTGTACGAAGGCAACGCCCG
GTTCTGAGCCCAAAGGTGCAGCGGAAGGTAGCGGCGGAGACGGTGAAGGGCCACCTGGTGAGGCGGGAGC
CGAGAAGAGTTCTTCAGCGGTAGCTCCACAACGGTCTCGCAAGAAGCGGTGCCCATATACCAAGTACTGA
CGTACGTCTAGAGGGCCCTATTCTATAGTGTCACCTAAATGCTAGAGCTCGCTGATCAGCCTCGACTGTG
CCTTCTAGTTGCCAGCCATCTGTTGTTTGCCCCTCCCCCGTGCCTTCCTTGACCCTGGAAGGTGCCACTC
CCACTGTCCTTTCCTAATAAAATGAGGAAATTGCATCGCATTGTCTGAGTAGGTGTCATTCTATTCTGGG
GGGTGGGGTGGGGCAGGACAGCAAGGGGGAGGATTGGGAAGACAATAGCAGGCATGCTGGGGATGCGGTG
GGCTCTATGGCTTCTGAGGCGGAAAGAACCAGCTGGGGCTCTAGGGGGTATCCCC
[124 nt withheld, positions 2086-2209]
C
[91 nt withheld, positions 2211-2301]
A
[49 nt withheld, positions 2303-2351]
CCTTTGACGTTGGAGTCCACGTTCTTT
[37 nt withheld, positions 2379-2415]
ACCCTATCTCGGTCTATTCTTTTGATTTATAAGGGATTTTGCCGATTTCGGCCTATTGGTTAAAAAATGA
GCTGATTTAACAAAAATTTAACGCGAATTAATTCTGTGGAATGTGTGTCAGTTAGGGTGTGGAAAGTCCC
CAGGCTCCCCAGCAGGCAGAAGTATGCAAAGCATGCATCTCAATTAGTCAGCAACCAGGTGTGGAAAGTC
CCCAGGCTCCCCAGCAGGCAGAAGTATGCAAAGCATGCATCTCAATTAGTCAGCAACCATAGTCCCGCCC
CTAACTCCGCCCATCCCGCCCCTAACTCCGCCCAGTTCCGCCCATTCTCCGCCCCATGGCTGACTAATTT
TTTTTATTTATGCAGAGGCCGAGGCCGCCTCTGCCTCTGAGCTATTCCAGAAGTAGTGAGGAGGCTTTTT
TGGAGGCCTAGGCTTTTGCAAAAAGCTCCCGGGAGCTTGTATATCCATTTTCGGATCTGATCAAGAGACA
GGATGAGGATCGTTTCGCATGATTGAACAAGATGGATTGCACGCAGGTTCTCCGGCCGCTTGGGTGGAGA
GGCTATTCGGCTATGACTGGGCACAACAGACAATCGGCTGCTCTGATGCCGCCGTGTTCCGGCTGTCAGC
GCAGGGGCGCCCGGTTCTTTTTGTCAAGACCGACCTGTCCGGTGCCCTGAATGAACTGCAGGACGAGGCA
GCGCGGCTATCGTGGCTGGCCACGACGGGCGTTCCTTGCGCAGCTGTGCTCGACGTTGTCACTGAAGCGG
GAAGGGACTGGCTGCTATTGGGCGAAGTGCCGGGGCAGGATCTCCTGTCATCTCACCTTGCTCCTGCCGA
GAAAGTATCCATCATGGCTGATGCAATGCGGCGGCTGCATACGCTTGATCCGGCTACCTGCCCATTCGAC
CACCAAGCGAAACATCGCATCGAGCGAGCACGTACTCGGATGGAAGCCGGTCTTGTCGATCAGGATGATC
TGGACGAAGAGCATCAGGGGCTCGCGCCAGCCGAACTGTTCGCCAGGCTCAAGGCGCGCATGCCCGACGG
CGAGGATCTCGTCGTGACCCATGGCGATGCCTGCTTGCCGAATATCATGGTGGAAAATGGCCGCTTTTCT
GGATTCATCGACTGTGGCCGGCTGGGTGTGGCGGACCGCTATCAGGACATAGCGTTGGCTACCCGTGATA
TTGCTGAAGAGCTTGGCGGCGAATGGGCTGACCGCTTCCTCGTGCTTTACGGTATCGCCGCTCCCGATTC
GCAGCGCATCGCCTTCTATCGCCTTCTTGACGAGTTCTTCTGAGCGGGACTCTGGGGTTCGAAATGACCG
ACCAAGCGACGCCCAACCTGCCATCACGAGATTTCGATTCCACCGCCGCCTTCTATGAAAGGTTGGGCTT
CGGAATCGTTTTCCGGGACGCCGGCTGGATGATCCTCCAGCGCGGGGATCTCATGCTGGAGTTCTTCGCC
CACCCCAACTTGTTTATTGCAGCTTATAATGGTTACAAATAAAGCAATAGCATCACAAATTTCACAAATA
AAGCATTTTTTTCACTGCATTCTAGTTGTGGTTTGTCCAAACTCATCAATGTATCTTATCATGTCTGTAT
ACCGTCGACCTCTAGCTAGAGCTTGGCGTAATCATGGTCATAGCTGTTTCCTGTGTGAAATTGTTATCCG
CTCACAATTCCACACAACATACGAGCCGGAAGCATAAAGTGTAAAGCCTGGGGTGCCTAATGAGTGAGCT
AACTCACATTAATTGCGTTGCGCTCACTGCCCGCTTTCCAGTCGGGAAACCTGTCGTGCCAGCTGCATTA
ATGAATCGGCCAACGCGCGGGGAGAGGCGGTTTGCGTATTGGGCGCTCTTCCGCTTCCTCGCTCACTGAC
TCGCTGCGCTCGGTCGTTCGGCTGCGGCGAGCGGTATCAGCTCACTCAAAGGCGGTAATACGGTTATCCA
CAGAATCAGGGGATAACGCAGGAAAGAACATGTGAGCAAAAGGCCAGCAAAAGGCCAGGAACCGTAAAAA
GGCCGCGTTGCTGGCGTTTTTCCATAGGCTCCGCCCCCCTGACGAGCATCACAAAAATCGACGCTCAAGT
CAGAGGTGGCGAAACCCGACAGGACTATAAAGATACCAGGCGTTTCCCCCTGGAAGCTCCCTCGTGCGCT
CTCCTGTTCCGACCCTGCCGCTTACCGGATACCTGTCCGCCTTTCTCCCTTCGGGAAGCGTGGCGCTTTC
TCATAGCTCACGCTGTAGGTATCTCAGTTCGGTGTAGGTCGTTCGCTCCAAGCTGGGCTGTGTGCACGAA
CCCCCCGTTCAGCCCGACCGCTGCGCCTTATCCGGTAACTATCGTCTTGAGTCCAACCCGGTAAGACACG
ACTTATCGCCACTGGCAGCAGCCACTGGTAACAGGATTAGCAGAGCGAGGTATGTAGGCGGTGCTACAGA
GTTCTTGAAGTGGTGGCCTAACTACGGCTACACTAGAAGAACAGTATTTGGTATCTGCGCTCTGCTGAAG
CCAGTTACCTTCGGAAAAAGAGTTGGTAGCTCTTGATCCGGCAAACAAACCACCGCTGGTAGCGGTGGTT
TTTTTGTTTGCAAGCAGCAGATTACGCGCAGAAAAAAAGGATCTCAAGAAGATCCTTTGATCTTTTCTAC
GGGGTCTGACGCTCAGTGGAACGAAAACTCACGTTAAGGGATTTTGGTCATGAGATTATCAAAAAGGATC
TTCACCTAGATCCTTTTAAATTAAAAATGAAGTTTTAAATCAATCTAAAGTATATATGAGTAAACTTGGT
CTGACAGTTACCAATGCTTAATCAGTGAGGCACCTATCTCAGCGATCTGTCTATTTCGTTCATCCATAGT
TGCCTGACTTCCCGTCGTGTAGATAACTACGATACGGGAGGGCTTACCATCTGGCCCCAGTGCTGCAATG
ATACCGCGAGACCCACGCTCACCGGCTCCAGATTTATCAGCAATAAACCAGCCAGCCGGAAGGGCCGAGC
GCAGAAGTGGTCCTGCAACTTTATCCGCCTCCATCCAGTCTATTAATTGTTGCCGGGAAGCTAGAGTAAG
TAGTTCGCCAGTTAATAGTTTGCGCAACGTTGTTGCCATTGCTACAGGCATCGTGGTGTCACGCTCGTCG
TTTGGTATGGCTTCATTCAGCTCCGGTTCCCAACGATCAAGGCGAGTTACATGATCCCCCATGTTGTGCA
AAAAAGCGGTTAGCTCCTTCGGTCCTCCGATCGTTGTCAGAAGTAAGTTGGCCGCAGTGTTATCACTCAT
GGTTATGGCAGCACTGCATAATTCTCTTACTGTCATGCCATCCGTAAGATGCTTTTCTGTGACTGGTGAG
TACTCAACCAAGTCATTCTGAGAATAGTGTATGCGGCGACCGAGTTGCTCTTGCCCGGCGTCAATACGGG
ATAATACCGCGCCACATAGCAGAACTTTAAAAGTGCTCATCATTGGAAAACGTTCTTCGGGGCGAAAACT
CTCAAGGATCTTACCGCTGTTGAGATCCAGTTCGATGTAACCCACTCGTGCACCCAACTGATCTTCAGCA
TCTTTTACTTTCACCAGCGTTTCTGGGTGAGCAAAAACAGGAAGGCAAAATGCCGCAAAAAAGGGAATAA
GGGCGACACGGAAATGTTGAATACTCATACTCTTCCTTTTTCAATATTATTGAAGCATTTATCAGGGTTA
TTGTCTCATGAGCGGATACATATTTGAATGTATTTAGAAAAATAAACAAATAGGGGTTCCGCGCACATTT
CCCCGAAAAGTGCCACCTGACGTCGACGGATCGGGAGATCTCCCGATCCCCTATGGTGCACTCTCAGTAC
AATCTGCTCTGATGCCGCATAGTTAAGCCAGTATCTGCTCCCTGCTTGTGTGTTGGAGGTCGCTGAGTAG
TGCGCGAGCAAAATTTAAGCTACAACAAGGCAAGGCTTGACCGACAATTGCATGAAGAATCTGCTTAGGG
TTAGGCGTTTTGCGCTGCTTCGCGATGTACGGGCCAGATATACGCGTT
Features (pLannotate 1.2.2; 22 found; start..end, strand, type, name):
      1..380     +  enhancer       CMV enhancer: human cytomegalovirus immediate early enhancer
    381..584     +  promoter       CMV promoter: human cytomegalovirus (CMV) immediate early promoter
    580..613     +  LTR            5' LTR (truncated) (fragment): truncated 5' long terminal repeat (LTR) from HIV-1
    629..647     +  promoter       T7 promoter: promoter for bacteriophage T7 RNA polymerase
    710..1150    +  CDS            GAL4 DNA binding domain: DNA binding domain of the GAL4 transcriptional activator; Saccharomyces cerevisiae GAL4 (truncated)
   1160..1747    +  CDS            Hoxd11 (fragment): HXD11_MOUSE - Also known as Hox-4.6, Hoxd-11. Experimental evidence at transcript level: Swiss-Prot protein existence level 2. Sequence-specific transcription factor which is part of a developmental regulatory system that provides cells with specific positional identities on the anterior-posterior axis. From Mus musculus (Mouse).
   1772..1790    -  promoter       SP6 promoter: promoter for bacteriophage SP6 RNA polymerase
   1816..2040    +  polyA_signal   bGH poly(A) signal: bovine growth hormone polyadenylation signal
   2044..2065    +  promoter       SV40 promoter (fragment): SV40 enhancer and early promoter
   2086..2514    +  rep_origin     f1 ori (sequence partly withheld): f1 bacteriophage origin of replication; arrow indicates direction of (+) strand synthesis
   2528..2857    +  promoter       SV40 promoter: SV40 enhancer and early promoter
   2924..3715    +  CDS            neo: KKA2_KLEPN - Also known as kan, nptII. Experimental evidence at protein level: Swiss-Prot protein existence level 1. Resistance to kanamycin, neomycin, paromomycin, ribostamycin, butirosin and gentamicin B. From Klebsiella pneumoniae.
   3739..3897    +  CDS            ble (fragment): BLE_KLEPN - Experimental evidence at protein level: Swiss-Prot protein existence level 1. Binding protein with a strong affinity to the bleomycin family of antibiotics. Binds to CL990; an antimitotic-antibiotic compound. From Klebsiella pneumoniae.
   3892..4013    +  polyA_signal   SV40 poly(A) signal: SV40 polyadenylation signal
   4086..4102    -  protein_bind   lac operator: The lac repressor binds to the lac operator to inhibit transcription in E. coli. This inhibition can be relieved by adding lactose or isopropyl-β-D-thiogalactopyranoside (IPTG). lac repressor encoded by lacI
   4110..4140    -  promoter       lac promoter: promoter for the E. coli lac operon
   4155..4176    -  protein_bind   CAP binding site: CAP binding activates transcription in the presence of cAMP. E. coli catabolite activator protein
   4189..4281    -  CDS            lacI (fragment): lac repressor; lacI; The lac repressor binds to the lac operator to inhibit transcription in E. coli. This inhibition can be relieved by adding lactose or isopropyl-β-D-thiogalactopyranoside (IPTG).
   4464..5052    -  rep_origin     ori: high-copy-number ColE1/pMB1/pBR322/pUC origin of replication
   5223..6083    -  CDS            AmpR: β-lactamase; bla; confers resistance to ampicillin, carbenicillin, and related antibiotics
   6084..6188    -  promoter       AmpR promoter: bla
   6247..6299    -  misc_feature   bom (fragment): basis of mobility region from pBR322
