[The description below was written by a language model from this plasmid's Addgene catalogue record and pLannotate feature annotations shown in this document.]
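Description:
pGAL4-DBD-HOXD11-Adel-IDR is a mammalian expression plasmid of about 6.5 kb built on the pcDNA3.1 backbone. It is propagated in E. coli at high copy number through a ColE1/pUC-type origin and selected with ampicillin via the β-lactamase gene. An f1 origin is also present. For selection in mammalian cells, the backbone carries a neomycin/kanamycin phosphotransferase gene driven by the SV40 enhancer/early promoter and terminated by the SV40 polyadenylation signal, which would permit G418 selection of stable transfectants. The short ble, lacI, HIV-1 LTR and bom fragments flagged by the automated annotation appear to be residual backbone sequence or partial similarity hits rather than functional parts.

The expression cassette uses the CMV immediate-early enhancer and promoter to drive a fusion reading frame, followed by the bovine growth hormone polyadenylation signal. T7 and SP6 promoters flank the insert. The fusion consists of the DNA-binding domain of yeast GAL4 followed almost immediately by an approximately 590 bp HOXD11 segment. The catalogue describes this segment as the intrinsically disordered region (IDR) of human HOXD11 with its alanine repeats deleted. The annotation tool matched it to the mouse Hoxd11 orthologue, which probably reflects sequence conservation and database content rather than a different species of origin.

Tethering the IDR to GAL4 lets it be recruited to GAL4 binding (UAS) sites. Constructs of this type are typically co-transfected with a UAS-driven reporter to measure the transcriptional activity of the fused domain, although the record does not name a specific assay. The associated publication concerns transcriptional condensates in repeat expansion disease, so this alanine-deleted variant presumably serves for comparison with other versions of the HOXD11 IDR.
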