Addgene plasmid #145241: pGAL4-DBD-HOXD11-Adel-IDR
Purpose: Expresses fusion of GAL4 DNA-binding domain and HOXD11-Adel IDR
Depositing lab: Denes Hnisz. Depositing organization: Max Planck Institute for Molecular Genetics. Publication: Unblending of Transcriptional Condensates in Human Repeat Expansion Disease. Basu S, Mackowiak SD, Niskanen H, Knezevic D, Asimi V, Grosswendt S, Geertsema H, Ali S, Jerkovic I, Ewers H, Mundlos S, Meissner A, Ibrahim DM, Hnisz D. Cell. 2020 May 28;181(5):1062-1079.e30. doi: 10.1016/j.cell.2020.04.018. Epub 2020 May 7. PubMed 32386547.
Backbone
  Vector backbone: pcDNA3.1
  Vector type: Mammalian Expression
Growth in bacteria
  Bacterial resistance: Ampicillin, 100 μg/mL
  Growth temperature: 37°C
  Growth strain: DH5alpha
  Copy number: High Copy
Gene/Insert
  Gene/Insert name: HOXD11-Adel-IDR
  Species: H. sapiens (human)
  Mutation: A-repeats deleted
  Entrez Gene: HOXD11 (a.k.a. HOX4, HOX4F)
  Cloning method: Restriction Enzyme; 5′ cloning site Unknown (unknown if destroyed)
  Sequencing primers: 5′ agactgatatgcctctaaca; 3′ GAGAAAGGAAGGGAAGAAAGCG
Terms and licenses: Academic/Nonprofit Terms; Industry Terms: Not Available to Industry
How to cite: pGAL4-DBD-HOXD11-Adel-IDR was a gift from Denes Hnisz (Addgene plasmid # 145241 ; http://n2t.net/addgene:145241 ; RRID:Addgene_145241)
